Addgene plasmid #128286: pDD33
Purpose: asymmetric plasmid partitioning E. coli - regulatory plasmid
Depositing lab: Matthew Bennett. Depositing organization: Rice University. Publication: A synthetic system for asymmetric cell division in Escherichia coli. Molinari S, Shis DL, Bhakta SP, Chappell J, Igoshin OA, Bennett MR. Nat Chem Biol. 2019 Sep;15(9):917-924. doi: 10.1038/s41589-019-0339-x. Epub 2019 Aug 12. PubMed 31406375.
Backbone
  Vector backbone: p15A
  Vector type: Bacterial Expression
Growth in bacteria
  Bacterial resistance: Ampicillin, 100 μg/mL
  Growth temperature: 37°C
  Growth strain: DH5alpha
  Copy number: Unknown
Gene/Insert
  Gene/Insert name: Para - lp-cfp-sopB
  Cloning method: Unknown
Terms and licenses: Academic/Nonprofit Terms; Industry Terms: Not Available to Industry
Depositor comments: Cloning method: Golden Gate.
How to cite: pDD33 was a gift from Matthew Bennett (Addgene plasmid # 128286 ; http://n2t.net/addgene:128286 ; RRID:Addgene_128286)
