[The description below was written by a language model from this plasmid's Addgene catalogue record and pLannotate feature annotations shown in this document.]
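Description:
pDD33 is a bacterial expression plasmid for E. coli, catalogued as the regulatory plasmid of a synthetic asymmetric plasmid partitioning (asymmetric cell division) system. It is built on a p15A backbone. The medium-copy p15A origin is compatible with ColE1-type plasmids, so pDD33 can be maintained alongside other components of a multi-plasmid circuit. Selection is by ampicillin through a β-lactamase gene under its own promoter. The depositor notes that it was assembled by Golden Gate cloning.

The payload is listed as "Para - lp-cfp-sopB". The 4,874-nt feature table agrees with this. It shows an arabinose-inducible araBAD promoter (annotated only as a fragment spanning the sequence start), then an ECFP coding sequence, then sopB, the DNA-binding partitioning protein of the F plasmid, and finally a T7Te transcription terminator. The short gap between the two reading frames and the insert name suggest a CFP-SopB fusion. The record does not define "lp", and no feature is annotated between the promoter and ECFP to explain it. No araC gene appears in the annotation, so arabinose regulation presumably depends on the host or another plasmid. In its native setting SopB binds the sopC centromere-like site on the F plasmid, so a fluorescent, inducible version would plausibly allow a target plasmid to be bound and visualised. The record does not describe the mechanism.

The remaining annotations are a lac operator, a Myc epitope tag with an overlapping N-MYC2 fragment match, and fragments of IS1, an RSF origin and a tetracycline resistance gene. The record does not explain them. The fragments are probably backbone remnants or homology hits rather than functional parts.
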