Features (pLannotate 1.2.2; 13 found; start..end, strand, type, name):
      1..38      +  promoter       araBAD promoter (fragment): araBAD; promoter of the L-arabinose operon of E. coli; the araC regulatory gene is transcribed in the opposite direction (Guzman et al., 1995)
    154..867     +  CDS            ECFP: ECFP is a basic (constitutively fluorescent) cyan fluorescent protein published in 1996, derived from Aequorea victoria. It has low acid sensitivity.
    907..1878    +  CDS            sopB: partitioning protein for the bacterial F plasmid; sopB
   2023..2050    +  terminator     T7Te terminator: phage T7 early transcription terminator
   2181..3041    -  CDS            AmpR: β-lactamase; bla; confers resistance to ampicillin, carbenicillin, and related antibiotics
   3042..3146    -  promoter       AmpR promoter: bla
   3296..3439    +  mobile_element IS1 (fragment): prokaryotic transposable element IS1
   3558..3613    -  rep_origin     RSF ori (fragment): Plasmids containing the RSF 1030 origin of replication can be propagated in E. coli cells that contain additional plasmids with compatible origins.
   3701..4246    -  rep_origin     p15A ori: Plasmids containing the medium-copy-number p15A origin of replication can be propagated in E. coli cells that contain a second plasmid with the ColE1 origin.
   4283..4403    -  CDS            TcR (fragment): tetracycline efflux protein; tet; confers resistance to tetracycline
   4499..4515    +  protein_bind   lac operator: The lac repressor binds to the lac operator to inhibit transcription in E. coli. This inhibition can be relieved by adding lactose or isopropyl-β-D-thiogalactopyranoside (IPTG). lac repressor encoded by lacI
   4531..4749    +  CDS            N-MYC2 (fragment): MYC2_MARMO - Protein inferred from homology: Swiss-Prot protein existence level 3. From Marmota monax (Woodchuck).
   4717..4746    +  CDS            Myc: Myc (human c-Myc proto-oncogene) epitope tag
>Addgene plasmid #128286 | pDD33 | addgene full sequence | sequence record 251917 | Addgene NGS Result
CATAGCATTTTTATCCATAAGATTAGCGGATCCTACCTTTTACTTCTTGCCATCGACTACGGATACTGAG
CACATGCATGCCACTTAAAAAGGAGATCAACAATGAAAGCAATTTTCGTACTGAAACATCTTAATCATGC
TAAGGAGACTAGTATGGTGAGCAAGGGCGAGGAGCTGTTCACCGGGGTGGTGCCCATCCTGGTCGAGCTG
GACGGCGACGTAAACGGCCACAAGTTCAGCGTGTCCGGCGAGGGCGAGGGCGATGCCACCTACGGCAAGC
TGACCCTGAAGTTCATCTGCACCACCGGCAAGCTGCCCGTGCCCTGGCCCACCCTCGTGACCACCCTGAC
CTGGGGCGTGCAGTGCTTCAGCCGCTACCCCGACCACATGAAGCAGCACGACTTCTTCAAGTCCGCCATG
CCCGAAGGCTACGTCCAGGAGCGCACCATCTTCTTCAAGGACGACGGCAACTACAAGACCCGCGCCGAGG
TGAAGTTCGAGGGCGACACCCTGGTGAACCGCATCGAGCTGAAGGGCATCGACTTCAAGGAGGACGGCAA
CATCCTGGGGCACAAGCTGGAGTACAACTACATCAGCCACAACGTCTATATCACCGCCGACAAGCAGAAG
AACGGCATCAAGGCCAACTTCAAGATCCGCCACAACATCGAGGACGGCAGCGTGCAGCTCGCCGACCACT
ACCAGCAGAACACCCCCATCGGCGACGGCCCCGTGCTGCTGCCCGACAACCACTACCTGAGCACCCAGTC
CGCCCTGAGCAAAGACCCCAACGAGAAGCGCGATCACATGGTCCTGCTGGAGTTCGTGACCGCCGCCGGG
ATCACTCTCGGCATGGACGAGCTGTACGGCGGTGGCTCTGGAGGTGGTGGGTCCGGCGGTGGCTCTATGA
AGCGTGCGCCTGTTATTCCAAAACATACGCTCAATACTCAACCGGTTGAAGATACTTCGTTATCGACACC
AGCTGCCCCGATGGTGGATTCGTTAATTGCGCGCGTAGGAGTAATGGCTCGCGGTAATGCCATTACTTTG
CCTGTATGTGGTCGGGATGTGAAGTTTACTCTTGAAGTGCTCCGGGGTGATAGTGTTGAGAAGACCTCTC
GGGTATGGTCAGGTAATGAACGTGACCAGGAGCTGCTTACTGAGGACGCACTGGATGATCTCATCCCTTC
TTTTCTACTGACTGGTCAACAGACACCGGCGTTCGGTCGAAGAGTATCTGGTGTCATAGAAATTGCCGAT
GGGAGTCGCCGTCGTAAAGCTGCTGCACTTACCGAAAGTGATTATCGTGTTCTGGTTGGCGAGCTGGATG
ATGAGCAGATGGCTGCATTATCCAGATTGGGTAACGATTATCGCCCAACAAGTGCTTATGAACGTGGTCA
GCGTTATGCAAGCCGATTGCAGAATGAATTTGCTGGAAATATTTCTGCGCTGGCTGATGCGGAAAATATT
TCACGTAAGATTATTACCCGCTGTATCAACACCGCCAAATTGCCTAAATCAGTTGTTGCTCTTTTTTCTC
ACCCCGGTGAACTATCTGCCCGGTCAGGTGATGCACTTCAAAAAGCCTTTACAGATAAAGAGGAATTACT
TAAGCAGCAGGCATCTAACCTTCATGAGCAGAAAAAAGCTGGGGTGATATTTGAAGCTGAAGAAGTTATC
ACTCTTTTAACTTCTGTGCTTAAAACGTCATCTGCATCAAGAACTAGTTTAAGCTCACGACATCAGTTTG
CTCCTGGAGCGACAGTATTGTATAAGGGCGATAAAATGGTGCTTAACCTGGACAGGTCTCGTGTTCCAAC
TGAGTGTATAGAGAAAATTGAGGCCATTCTTAAGGAACTTGAAAAGCCAGCACCCTGAAAGCTTGCTACG
TGCTGCTGAAGTTGCCCGCAACAGAGAGTGGAACCAACCGGTGATACCACGATACTATGACTGAGAGTCA
ACGCCATGAGCGGCCTCATTTCTTATTCTGAGTTACAACAGTCCGCACCGCTGTCTCACACTGGCTCACC
TTCGGGTGGGCCTTTCTGCGTTTATATACTAGAGAGAGAATATAAAAAGCCAGATTATTAATCCGGCTTT
TTTATTATTTCCTAGCTAGCCGCACTTATTCAGGCGTAGCAACCAGGCGTTTAAGGGCACCAATAACTGC
CTTAAAAAAATTACCAATGCTTAATCAGTGAGGCACCTATCTCAGCGATCTGTCTATTTCGTTCATCCAT
AGTTGCCTGACTCCCCGTCGTGTAGATAACTACGATACGGGAGGGCTTACCATCTGGCCCCAGTGCTGCA
ATGATACCGCGAGACCCACGCTCACCGGCTCCAGATTTATCAGCAATAAACCAGCCAGCCGGAAGGGCCG
AGCGCAGAAGTGGTCCTGCAACTTTATCCGCCTCCATCCAGTCTATTAATTGTTGCCGGGAAGCTAGAGT
AAGTAGTTCGCCAGTTAATAGTTTGCGCAACGTTGTTGCCATTGCTACAGGCATCGTGGTGTCACGCTCG
TCGTTTGGTATGGCTTCATTCAGCTCCGGTTCCCAACGATCAAGGCGAGTTACATGATCCCCCATGTTGT
GCAAAAAAGCGGTTAGCTCCTTCGGTCCTCCGATCGTTGTCAGAAGTAAGTTGGCCGCAGTGTTATCACT
CATGGTTATGGCAGCACTGCATAATTCTCTTACTGTCATGCCATCCGTAAGATGCTTTTCTGTGACTGGT
GAGTACTCAACCAAGTCATTCTGAGAATAGTGTATGCGGCGACCGAGTTGCTCTTGCCCGGCGTCAATAC
GGGATAATACCGCGCCACATAGCAGAACTTTAAAAGTGCTCATCATTGGAAAACGTTCTTCGGGGCGAAA
ACTCTCAAGGATCTTACCGCTGTTGAGATCCAGTTCGATGTAACCCACTCGTGCACCCAACTGATCTTCA
GCATCTTTTACTTTCACCAGCGTTTCTGGGTGAGCAAAAACAGGAAGGCAAAATGCCGCAAAAAAGGGAA
TAAGGGCGACACGGAAATGTTGAATACTCATACTCTTCCTTTTTCAATATTATTGAAGCATTTATCAGGG
TTATTGTCTCATGAGCGGATACATATTTGAATGTATTTAGAAAAATAAACAAATAGGGGTTCCGCGCACA
TTTCCCCGAAAAGTGCCACCTGACGTCGTCTCATTTTCGCCAAAAGTTGGCCCAGGGCTTCCCGGTATCA
ACAGGGACACCAGAATTTATTTATTCTGCGAAGTGATCTTCCGTCACAGGTATTTATTCGGCGCAAAGTG
CGTCGGGTGATGCTGCCAACTTACTGATTTAGTGTATGATGGTGTTTTTGAGGTGCTCCAGTGGCTTCTG
TTTCTATCAGCTGTCCCTCCTGTTCAGCTACTGACGGGGTGGTGCGTAACGGCAAAAGCACCGCCGGACA
TCAGCGCTAGCGGAGTGTATACTGGCTTACTATGTTGGCACTGATGAGGGTGTCAGTGAAGTGCTTCATG
TGGCAGGAGAAAAAAGGCTGCACCGGTGCGTCAGCAGAATATGTGATACAGGATATATTCCGCTTCCTCG
CTCACTGACTCGCTACGCTCGGTCGTTCGACTGCGGCGAGCGGAAATGGCTTACGAACGGGGCGGAGATT
TCCTGGAAGATGCCAGGAAGATACTTAACAGGGAAGTGAGAGGGCCGCGGCAAAGCCGTTTTTCCATAGG
CTCCGCCCCCCTGACAAGCATCACGAAATCTGACGCTCAAATCAGTGGTGGCGAAACCCGACAGGACTAT
AAAGATACCAGGCGTTTCCCCCTGGCGGCTCCCTCGTGCGCTCTCCTGTTCCTGCCTTTCGGTTTACCGG
TGTCATTCCGCTGTTATGGCCGCGTTTGTCTCATTCCACGCCTGACACTCAGTTCCGGGTAGGCAGTTCG
CTCCAAGCTGGACTGTATGCACGAACCCCCCGTTCAGTCCGACCGCTGCGCCTTATCCGGTAACTATCGT
CTTGAGTCCAACCCGGAAAGACATGCAAAAGCACCACTGGCAGCAGCCACTGGTAATTGATTTAGAGGAG
TTAGTCTTGAAGTCATGCGCCGGTTAAGGCTAAACTGAAAGGACAAGTTTTGGTGACTGCGCTCCTCCAA
GCCAGTTACCTCGGTTCAAAGAGTTGGTAGCTCAGAGAACCTTCGAAAAACCGCCCTGCAAGGCGGTTTT
TTCGTTTTCAGAGCAAGAGATTACGCGCAGACCAAAACGATCTCAAGAAGATCATCTTATTAATCAGATA
AAATATTTCTAGGCTCATGAGCCCGAAGTGGCGAGCCCGATCTTCCCCATCGGTGATGTCGGCGATATAG
GCGCCAGCAACCGCACCTGTGGCGCCGGTGATGCCGGCCACGATGCGTCCGGCGTAGAGGATCTGCTCAT
GTTTGACAGCTTATCGAGCTCAGTGCGCTCGAGCTTCCCAACCTTACCAGAGGGCGCCCCAGCTGGCAAT
TCCGACGTCTGTGTGGAATTGTGAGCGGATAACAATTTCACACAGGGCCCTCGGACACCGAGGAGAATGT
CAAGAGGCGAACACACAACGTCTTGGAGCGCCAGAGGAGGAACGAGCTAAAACGGAGCTTTTTTGCCCTG
CGTGACCAGATCCCGGAGTTGGAAAACAATGAAAAGGCCCCCAAGGTAGTTATCCTTAAAAAAGCCACAG
CATACATCCTGTCCGTCCAAGCAGAGGAGCAAAAGCTCATTTCTGAAGAGGACTTGTTGCGGAAACGACG
AGAACAGTTGAAACACAAACTTGAACAGCTACGGAACTCTTGTGCGTAAGGAAAAGTAAGGAAAACGATT
CCTTCTAACAGAAATGTCCTGAGCAATCACCTATGAACTGTCGA
